>Addgene plasmid #191770 | pICSL1P2_AtU626Ter26 | addgene full sequence | sequence record 377115 | Addgene NGS Result
CTGTGAAGACAAGCAAGAATTCAAGCTTGGAGCATCTTCATTCTTAAGATATGAAGATAATCTTCAAAAG
GCCCCTGGGAATCTGAAAGAAGAGAAGCAGGCCCATTTATATGGGAAAGAACAATAGTATTTCTTATATA
GGCCCATTTAAGTTGAAAACAATCTTCAAAAGTCCCACATCGCTTAGATAAGAAAACGAAGCTGAGTTTA
TATACAGCTAGAGTCGAAGTAGTGATTGTGAGACCGATATCAATACGCAAACCGCCTCTCCCCGCGCGTT
GGCCGATTCATTAATGCAGCTGGCACGACAGGTTTCCCGACTGGAAAGCGGGCAGTGAGCGCAACGCAAT
TAATGTGAGTTAGCTCACTCATTAGGCACCCCAGGCTTTACACTTTATGCTTCCGGCTCGTATGTTGTGT
GGAATTGTGAGCGGATAACAATTTCACACATACTAGAGAAAGAGGAGAAATACTAGATGGCTTCCTCCGA
GGACGTTATCAAAGAGTTCATGCGTTTCAAAGTTCGTATGGAAGGTTCCGTTAACGGTCACGAGTTCGAA
ATCGAAGGTGAAGGTGAAGGTCGTCCGTACGAAGGTACCCAGACCGCTAAACTGAAAGTTACCAAAGGTG
GTCCGCTGCCGTTCGCTTGGGACATCCTGTCCCCGCAGTTCCAGTACGGTTCCAAAGCTTACGTTAAACA
CCCGGCTGACATCCCGGACTACCTGAAACTGTCCTTCCCGGAAGGTTTCAAATGGGAACGTGTTATGAAC
TTCGAGGACGGTGGTGTTGTTACCGTTACCCAGGACTCCTCCCTGCAAGACGGTGAGTTCATCTACAAAG
TTAAACTGCGTGGTACCAACTTCCCGTCCGACGGTCCGGTTATGCAGAAAAAAACCATGGGTTGGGAAGC
TTCCACCGAACGTATGTACCCGGAGGACGGTGCTCTGAAAGGTGAAATCAAAATGCGTCTGAAACTGAAA
GACGGTGGTCACTACGACGCTGAAGTTAAAACCACCTACATGGCTAAAAAACCGGTTCAGCTGCCGGGTG
CTTACAAAACCGACATCAAACTGGACATCACCTCCCACAACGAGGACTACACCATCGTTGAACAGTACGA
ACGTGCTGAAGGTCGTCACTCCACCGGTGCTTAATAACGCTGATAGTGCTAGTGTAGATCGCTACTAGAG
CCAGGCATCAAATAAAACGAAAGGCTCAGTCGAAAGACTGGGCCTTTCGTTTTATCTGTTGTTTGTCGGT
GAACGCTCTCTACTAGAGTCACACTGGCTCACCTTCGGGTGGGCCTTTCTGCGTTTATAGGTCTCAGTTT
TAGAGCTAGAAATAGCAAGTTAAAATAAGGCTAGTCCGTTATCAACTTGAAAAAGTGGCACCGAGTCGGT
GCTTTTTTTTGCAAAATTTTCCAGATCGATTTCTTCTTCCTCTGTTCTTCGGCGTTCAATTTCTGGGGCG
CTACTATTGTCTTCTGCACGAAGTGGTTTAAACTATCAGTGTTTGACAGGATATATTGGCGGGTAAACCT
AAGAGAAAAGAGCGTTTATTAGAATAATCGGATATTTAAAAGGGCGTGAAAAGGTTTATCCGTTCGTCCA
TTTGTATGTGCATGCCAACCACAGGGTTCCCCAGATCAGGCGCTGGCTGCTGAACCCCCAGCCGGAACTG
ACCCCACAAGGCCCTAGCGTTTGCAATGCACCAGGTCATCATTGACCCAGGCGTGTTCCACCAGGCCGCT
GCCTCGCAACTCTTCGCAGGCTTCGCCGACCTGCTCGCGCCACTTCTTCACGCGGGTGGAATCCGATCCG
CACATGAGGCGGAAGGTTTCCAGCTTGAGCGGGTACGGCTCCCGGTGCGAGCTGAAATAGTCGAACATCC
GTCGGGCCGTCGGCGACAGCTTGCGGTACTTCTCCCATATGAATTTCGTGTAGTGGTCGCCAGCAAACAG
CACGACGATTTCCTCGTCGATCAGGACCTGGCAACGGGACGTTTTCTTGCCACGGTCCAGGACGCGGAAG
CGGTGCAGCAGCGACACCGATTCCAGGTGCCCAACGCGGTCGGACGTGAAGCCCATCGCCGTCGCCTGTA
GGCGCGACAGGCATTCCTCGGCCTTCGTGTAATACCGGCCATTGATCGACCAGCCCAGGTCCTGGCAAAG
CTCGTAGAACGTGAAGGTGATCGGCTCGCCGATAGGGGTGCGCTTCGCGTACTCCAACACCTGCTGCCAC
ACCAGTTCGTCATCGTCGGCCCGCAGCTCGACGCCGGTGTAGGTGATCTTCACGTCCTTGTTGACGTGGA
AAATGACCTTGTTTTGCAGCGCCTCGCGCGGGATTTTCTTGTTGCGCGTGGTGAACAGGGCAGAGCGGGC
CGTGTCGTTTGGCATCGCTCGCATCGTGTCCGGCCACGGCGCAATATCGAACAAGGAAAGCTGCATTTCC
TTGATCTGCTGCTTCGTGTGTTTCAGCAACGCGGCCTGCTTGGCCTCGCTGACCTGTTTTGCCAGGTCCT
CGCCGGCGGTTTTTCGCTTCTTGGTCGTCATAGTTCCTCGCGTGTCGATGGTCATCGACTTCGCCAAACC
TGCCGCCTCCTGTTCAAGACGACGCGAACGCTCCACGGCGGCCGATGGCGCGGGCAGGGCAGGGGGAGCC
AGTTGCACGCTGTCGCGCTCGATCTTGGCCGTAGCTTGCTGGACCATCGAGCCGACGGACTGGAAGGTTT
CGCGGGGCGCACGCATGACGGTGCGGCTTGCGATGGTTTCGGCATCCTCGGCGGAAAACCCCGCGTCGAT
CAGTTCTTGCCTGTATGCCTTCCGGTCAAACGTCCGATTCATTCACCCTCCTTGCGGGATTGCCCCGACT
CACGCCGGGGCAATGTGCCCTTATTCCTGATTTGACCCGCCTGGTGCCTTGGTGTCCAGATAATCCACCT
TATCGGCAATGAAGTCGGTCCCGTAGACCGTCTGGCCGTCCTTCTCGTACTTGGTATTCCGAATCTTGCC
CTGCACGAATACCAGCGACCCCTTGCCCAAATACTTGCCGTGGGCCTCGGCCTGAGAGCCAAAACACTTG
ATGCGGAAGAAGTCGGTGCGCTCCTGCTTGTCGCCGGCATCGTTGCGCCACATCTAGGATCTGCCAGGAA
CCGTAAAAAGGCCGCGTTGCTGGCGTTTTTCCATAGGCTCCGCCCCCCTGACGAGCATCACAAAAATCGA
CGCTCAAGTCAGAGGTGGCGAAACCCGACAGGACTATAAAGATACCAGGCGTTTCCCCCTGGAAGCTCCC
TCGTGCGCTCTCCTGTTCCGACCCTGCCGCTTACCGGATACCTGTCCGCCTTTCTCCCTTCGGGAAGCGT
GGCGCTTTCTCATAGCTCACGCTGTAGGTATCTCAGTTCGGTGTAGGTCGTTCGCTCCAAGCTGGGCTGT
GTGCACGAACCCCCCGTTCAGCCCGACCGCTGCGCCTTATCCGGTAACTATCGTCTTGAGTCCAACCCGG
TAAGACACGACTTATCGCCACTGGCAGCAGCCACTGGTAACAGGATTAGCAGAGCGAGGTATGTAGGCGG
TGCTACAGAGTTCTTGAAGTGGTGGCCTAACTACGGCTACACTAGAAGAACAGTATTTGGTATCTGCGCT
CTGCTGAAGCCAGTTACCTTCGGAAAAAGAGTTGGTAGCTCTTGATCCGGCAAACAAACCACCGCTGGTA
GCGGTGGTTTTTTTGTTTGCAAGCAGCAGATTACGCGCAGAAAAAAAGGATCTCAAGAAGATCCTTTGAT
CTTTTCTACGGGGTCTGACGCTCAGTGGAACGAAAACTCACGTTAAGGGATTTTGGTCATGAGATTATCA
AAAAGGATCTTCACCTAGATCCTTTTAAATTAAAAATGAAGTTTTAAATCAATCTAAAGTATATATGAGT
AAACTTGGTCTGACAGTTACCAATGCTTAATCAGTGAGGCACCTATCTCAGCGATCTGTCTATTTCGTTC
ATCCATAGTTGCCTGACTCCCCGTCGTGTAGATAACTACGATACGGGAGGGCTTACCATCTGGCCCCAGT
GCTGCAATGATACCGCGAGAACCACGCTCACCGGCTCCAGATTTATCAGCAATAAACCAGCCAGCCGGAA
GGGCCGAGCGCAGAAGTGGTCCTGCAACTTTATCCGCCTCCATCCAGTCTATTAATTGTTGCCGGGAAGC
TAGAGTAAGTAGTTCGCCAGTTAATAGTTTGCGCAACGTTGTTGCCATTGCTACAGGCATCGTGGTGTCA
CGCTCGTCGTTTGGTATGGCTTCATTCAGCTCCGGTTCCCAACGATCAAGGCGAGTTACATGATCCCCCA
TGTTGTGCAAAAAAGCGGTTAGCTCCTTCGGTCCTCCGATCGTTGTCAGAAGTAAGTTGGCCGCAGTGTT
ATCACTCATGGTTATGGCAGCACTGCATAATTCTCTTACTGTCATGCCATCCGTAAGATGCTTTTCTGTG
ACTGGTGAGTACTCAACCAAGTCATTCTGAGAATAGTGTATGCGGCGACCGAGTTGCTCTTGCCCGGCGT
CAATACGGGATAATACCGCGCCACATAGCAGAACTTTAAAAGTGCTCATCATTGGAAAACGTTCTTCGGG
GCGAAAACTCTCAAGGATCTTACCGCTGTTGAGATCCAGTTCGATGTAACCCACTCGTGCACCCAACTGA
TCTTCAGCATCTTTTACTTTCACCAGCGTTTCTGGGTGAGCAAAAACAGGAAGGCAAAATGCCGCAAAAA
AGGGAATAAGGGCGACACGGAAATGTTGAATACTCATACTCTTCCTTTTTCAATATTATTGAAGCATTTA
TCAAGGTTATTGTCTCATGAGCGGATACATATTTGAATGTATTTAGAAAAATAAACAAATAGGGGTTCCG
CGCACGAATTGGCCAGCGCTGCCATTTTTGGGGTGAGGCCGTTCGCGGCCGAGGGGCGCAGCCCCTGGGG
GGATGGGAGGCCCGCGTTAGCGGGCCGGGAGGGTTCGAGAAGGGGGGGCACCCCCCTTCGGCGTGCGCGG
TCACGCGCACAGGGCGCAGCCCTGGTTAAAAACAAGGTTTATAAATATTGGTTTAAAAGCAGGTTAAAAG
ACAGGTTAGCGGTGGCCGAAAAACGGGCGGAAACCCTTGCAAATGCTGGATTTTCTGCCTGTGGACAGCC
CCTCAAATGTCAATAGGTGCGCCCCTCATCTGTCAGCACTCTGCCCCTCAAGTGTCAAGGATCGCGCCCC
TCATCTGTCAGTAGTCGCGCCCCTCAAGTGTCAATACCGCAGGGCACTTATCCCCAGGCTTGTCCACATC
ATCTGTGGGAAACTCGCGTAAAATCAGGCGTTTTCGCCGATTTGCGAGGCTGGCCAGCTCCACGTCGCCG
GCCGAAATCGAGCCTGCCCCTCATCTGTCAACGCCGCGCCGGGTGAGTCGGCCCCTCAAGTGTCAACGTC
CGCCCCTCATCTGTCAGTGAGGGCCAAGTTTTCCGCGAGGTATCCACAACGCCGGCGGCCGCGGTGTCTC
GCACACGGCTTCGACGGCGTTTCTGGCGCGTTTGCAGGGCCATAGACGGCCGCCAGCCCAGCGGCGAGGG
CAACCAGCCCGGTGAGCGTCGCAAAGGAGATCCTGATCTGACTGATGGGCTGCCTGTATCGAGTGGTGAT
TTTGTGCCGAGCTGCCGGTCGGGGAGCTGTTGGCTGGCTGGTGGCAGGATATATTGTGGTGTAAACAAAT
TGACGCTTAGACAACTTAATAACACATTGCGGACGTTTTTAATGTACTGGGGTGGATGCAGTGGGCCCCA
CT
Features (pLannotate 1.2.2; 17 found; start..end, strand, type, name):
    166..182     +  promoter       AtU6 promoter (fragment): consensus promoter from the three Arabidopsis U6 snRNA genes (Waibel and Filipowicz, 1990; Nekrasov et al., 2013)
    251..338     +  CDS            lacI (fragment): lac repressor; lacI; The lac repressor binds to the lac operator to inhibit transcription in E. coli. This inhibition can be relieved by adding lactose or isopropyl-β-D-thiogalactopyranoside (IPTG).
    351..372     +  protein_bind   CAP binding site: CAP binding activates transcription in the presence of cAMP. E. coli catabolite activator protein
    387..417     +  promoter       lac promoter: promoter for the E. coli lac operon
    425..441     +  protein_bind   lac operator: The lac repressor binds to the lac operator to inhibit transcription in E. coli. This inhibition can be relieved by adding lactose or isopropyl-β-D-thiogalactopyranoside (IPTG). lac repressor encoded by lacI
    477..1151    +  CDS            mRFP1: mRFP1 is a basic (constitutively fluorescent) red fluorescent protein published in 2002, derived from Discosoma sp.. It is reported to be a somewhat slowly-maturing monomer with low acid sensitivity.
   1199..1270    +  terminator     rrnB T1 terminator: transcription terminator T1 from the E. coli rrnB gene
   1286..1313    +  terminator     T7Te terminator: phage T7 early transcription terminator
   1327..1402    +  misc_RNA       gRNA scaffold: guide RNA scaffold for the Streptococcus pyogenes CRISPR/Cas9 system
   1514..1538    +  misc_feature   RB T-DNA repeat: right border repeat from nopaline C58 T-DNA
   1650..1670    -  CDS            TetR (fragment): tetracycline resistance regulatory protein; tetR
   1697..2842    -  CDS            trfA: TRFA_ECOLX - Experimental evidence at protein level: Swiss-Prot protein existence level 1. Also involved in plasmid copy number control, promoting intermolecular coupling of protein bound iterons at oriV, which inhibits replication initiation. From Escherichia coli.
   3178..3766    -  rep_origin     ori: high-copy-number ColE1/pMB1/pBR322/pUC origin of replication
   3937..4797    -  CDS            AmpR: β-lactamase; bla; confers resistance to ampicillin, carbenicillin, and related antibiotics
   4798..4902    -  promoter       AmpR promoter: bla
   4989..5620    -  rep_origin     oriV: incP origin of replication
   5712..5736    +  misc_feature   LB T-DNA repeat: left border repeat from nopaline C58 T-DNA
