[The description below was written by a language model from this plasmid's Addgene catalogue record and pLannotate feature annotations shown in this document.]
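Description:
pICSL1P2_AtU626Ter26 is a plant CRISPR acceptor plasmid for expressing a Streptococcus pyogenes Cas9 single guide RNA in dicots. The depositor describes it as a Level 1, position 2 module, a designation typical of hierarchical modular (Golden Gate/MoClo-style) assembly, although the record lists the cloning method only as restriction enzyme and does not name the sites or the backbone. It is maintained in E. coli at high copy under ampicillin selection. The feature table shows a ColE1/pUC-type origin and the AmpR (β-lactamase) cassette, together with the broad-host-range IncP oriV and the trfA replication initiator gene. These elements, plus nopaline-type left and right T-DNA border repeats flanking the payload, are characteristic of a binary vector able to replicate in Agrobacterium.

The roughly 1.4 kb insert is described as an Arabidopsis U6-26 promoter and terminator framing a cloning position and the SpCas9 guide scaffold. U6 promoters recruit RNA polymerase III, giving precisely initiated small RNA transcripts suited to guides. The annotation detects only a short AtU6 promoter consensus fragment and does not annotate the terminator, so these parts rest on the catalogue description. Between the promoter and the gRNA scaffold sits a bacterial placeholder cassette: a lac promoter and operator with a CAP binding site driving mRFP1, followed by rrnB T1 and T7Te terminators. The user's own spacer is evidently meant to replace this cassette, so loss of red colony colour would indicate a successful insertion. No guide is preloaded. The completed guide unit is presumably combined with a Cas9 unit in other assembly positions, and the associated publication concerns targeted mutagenesis in Brassica crops.
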