Addgene plasmid #191770: pICSL1P2_AtU626Ter26
Purpose: Cas9 guide expression in dicots
Depositing lab: Wendy Harwood. Depositing organization: John Innes Centre. Publication: Efficient Targeted Mutagenesis in Brassica Crops Using CRISPR/Cas Systems. Lawrenson T, Youles M, Chhetry M, Clarke M, Harwood W, Hundleby P. Methods Mol Biol. 2023;2653:253-271. doi: 10.1007/978-1-0716-3131-7_16. PubMed 36995631.
Backbone
  Vector backbone: n/a
  Backbone size w/o insert (bp): 4372
  Vector type: Plant Expression, CRISPR
Growth in bacteria
  Bacterial resistance: Ampicillin, 100 μg/mL
  Growth temperature: 37°C
  Growth strain: DH5alpha
  Copy number: High Copy
Gene/Insert
  Gene/Insert name: SpCas9 guide scaffold with AtU626 promoter/terminator (alt name: AtU626-CLONE HERE-sgRNA)
  Species: Streptococcus pyogenes
  Insert size (bp): 1441
  Cloning method: Restriction Enzyme; 5′ cloning site unknown (unknown if destroyed)
Resource information
  A portion of this plasmid was derived from a plasmid made by: Made by Mark Youles
Terms and licenses: Academic/Nonprofit Terms; Industry Terms: Not Available to Industry
Depositor comments: User inserts own guide. Level 1 position 2
How to cite: pICSL1P2_AtU626Ter26 was a gift from Wendy Harwood (Addgene plasmid # 191770 ; http://n2t.net/addgene:191770 ; RRID:Addgene_191770)
